Addgene plasmid #228476: pMpGWB306-MpRTN1
Purpose: Binary vector for the expression of MpRTN1 in plants
Depositing lab: Yutaka Kodama. Depositing organization: Utsunomiya University. Publication: The ER membrane-bending protein RETICULON facilitates chloroplast relocation movement in Marchantia polymorpha. Ishikawa K, Konno R, Hirano S, Fujii Y, Fujiwara M, Fukao Y, Kodama Y. Plant J. 2022 Apr 27. doi: 10.1111/tpj.15787. PubMed 35476214.
Backbone
  Vector backbone: pMpGWB306
  Vector type: Bacterial Expression, Plant Expression
Growth in bacteria
  Bacterial resistance: Spectinomycin, 50 μg/mL
  Growth temperature: 37°C
  Growth strain: DH5alpha
  Copy number: Unknown
Gene/Insert
  Gene/Insert name: MpRTN1
Terms and licenses: Academic/Nonprofit Terms; Industry Terms: Not Available to Industry
How to cite: pMpGWB306-MpRTN1 was a gift from Yutaka Kodama (Addgene plasmid # 228476 ; http://n2t.net/addgene:228476 ; RRID:Addgene_228476)
