[The description below was written by a language model from this plasmid's Addgene catalogue record and pLannotate feature annotations shown in this document.]
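Description:
pMpGWB306-MpRTN1 is a Gateway-derived binary vector built on the pMpGWB306 backbone for Agrobacterium-mediated expression of MpRTN1, the RETICULON gene of the liverwort Marchantia polymorpha, in plant cells. The 12.5 kb plasmid carries two replication systems outside the T-DNA. A ColE1/pMB1-type origin with the pBR322 bom region supports propagation in E. coli. The pVS1 oriV, together with the RepA replication and StaA stability proteins, supports maintenance in Agrobacterium. Bacterial selection is by spectinomycin, conferred by the aadA (SmR) aminoglycoside adenylyltransferase gene, which sits beside short remnants of a class 1 integron promoter and a gentamicin resistance gene.

Between the nopaline-type left and right T-DNA border repeats are two plant expression cassettes. In the first, a CaMV 35S promoter drives the MpRTN1 coding region, which is flanked by attB1 and attB2 sites left by Gateway recombination. The annotation tool identified this region by its homology to an Arabidopsis reticulon-like protein. The insert is followed by the yellow fluorescent protein Citrine and a NOS terminator, an arrangement consistent with a C-terminal MpRTN1-Citrine fusion, although the record does not explicitly confirm the reading frame. The second cassette runs in the opposite orientation and uses a CaMV 35S promoter and CaMV poly(A) signal to express an acetolactate synthase gene (annotated by similarity to tobacco SURB). This gene presumably serves as the plant selectable marker, since mutant ALS alleles confer sulfonylurea herbicide tolerance, though the record does not name the selective agent. Residual lacZα, MCS and lac promoter fragments are cloning remnants. The construct suits constitutive expression and fluorescence localization of this ER membrane-bending protein, as in the associated study of chloroplast relocation movement.
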