Features (pLannotate 1.2.2; 27 found; start..end, strand, type, name):
    375..399     -  misc_feature   LB T-DNA repeat: left border repeat from nopaline C58 T-DNA
    658..681     +  promoter       Pc promoter (fragment): intI1 (promoter lies within the coding sequence); class 1 integron promoter
    857..913     +  CDS            GmR (fragment): gentamycin acetyltransferase; aacC1; confers resistance to gentamycin
    924..1711    +  CDS            SmR (fragment): aminoglycoside adenylyltransferase (Murphy, 1985); aadA; confers resistance to spectinomycin and streptomycin
   1957..2545    +  rep_origin     ori: high-copy-number ColE1/pMB1/pBR322/pUC origin of replication
   2731..2871    -  misc_feature   bom: basis of mobility region from pBR322
   2973..3012    -  CDS            rop (fragment): Rop protein, which maintains plasmids at low copy number; rop
   3215..3409    -  rep_origin     pVS1 oriV: origin of replication for the Pseudomonas plasmid pVS1 (Heeb et al., 2000)
   3475..4548    -  CDS            pVS1 RepA: replication protein from the Pseudomonas plasmid pVS1 (Heeb et al., 2000)
   4977..5606    -  CDS            pVS1 StaA: stability protein from the Pseudomonas plasmid pVS1 (Heeb et al., 2000)
   6166..6567    -  CDS            Y4CG_SINFN (fragment): Protein inferred from homology: Swiss-Prot protein existence level 3. From Sinorhizobium fredii (strain NBRC 101917 / NGR234).
   6907..6931    -  misc_feature   RB T-DNA repeat: right border repeat from nopaline C58 T-DNA
   6997..7151    -  CDS            lacZα (fragment): LacZα fragment of β-galactosidase; lacZ fragment
   7154..7174    -  misc_feature   MCS (fragment): pUC18/19 multiple cloning site
   7665..8006    +  promoter       CaMV 35S promoter: strong constitutive promoter from cauliflower mosaic virus
   8032..8056    +  protein_bind   attB1: mutant version of attB; recombination site for the Gateway® BP reaction BP Clonase™
   8176..8778    +  CDS            RTNLB5 (fragment): RTNLE_ARATH - Experimental evidence at protein level: Swiss-Prot protein existence level 1. From Arabidopsis thaliana (Mouse-ear cress).
   8789..8813    -  protein_bind   attB2: mutant version of attB; recombination site for the Gateway® BP reaction BP Clonase™
   8824..9540    +  CDS            Citrine: Citrine is a basic (constitutively fluorescent) yellow fluorescent protein published in 2001, derived from Aequorea victoria. It has moderate acid sensitivity.
   9565..9817    +  terminator     NOS terminator: nopaline synthase terminator and poly(A) signal
   9872..9894    -  protein_bind   lac operator (fragment): The lac repressor binds to the lac operator to inhibit transcription in E. coli. This inhibition can be relieved by adding lactose or isopropyl-β-D-thiogalactopyranoside (IPTG). lac repressor encoded by lacI
   9898..9928    -  promoter       lac promoter: promoter for the E. coli lac operon
   9943..9964    -  protein_bind   CAP binding site: CAP binding activates transcription in the presence of cAMP. E. coli catabolite activator protein
  10049..10223   -  polyA_signal   CaMV poly(A) signal: cauliflower mosaic virus polyadenylation signal
  10233..11978   -  CDS            ALS SURB (fragment): ILVB2_TOBAC - Experimental evidence at protein level: Swiss-Prot protein existence level 1. From Nicotiana tabacum (Common tobacco).
  12312..180     -  promoter       CaMV 35S promoter (across the origin): strong constitutive promoter from cauliflower mosaic virus
  12314..12360   -  promoter       minimal CaMV 35S promoter: minimal 35S promoter from cauliflower mosaic virus
>Addgene plasmid #228476 | pMpGWB306-MpRTN1 | addgene full sequence | sequence record 456255 | Addgene NGS Result
GGTCCATCTTTGGGACCACTGTCGGCAGAGGCATCTTGAACGATAGCCTTTCCTTTATCGCAATKATGGC
ATTTGTAGGTGCCACCTTCCTTTTCTACTGTCCTTTTGATGAAGTGACAGATAGCTGGGCAATGGAATCC
GAGGAGGTTTCCCGATATTACCCTTTGTTGAAAAGTCTCAATAGCCCTTTGGTCTTCTGAGACTGTATCT
TTGATATTCTTGGAGTAGACGAGAGTGTCGTGCTCCACCATGTTGGCAAGCTGCTCTAGCCAATACGCAA
ACCGAATTCAGAAATAAATTCAGCCTAATTCGGCGTTAATTCAGTACATTAAAAACGTCCGCAATGTGTT
ATTAAGTTGTCTAAGCGTCAATTTGTTTACACCACAATATATCCTGCCACCAGCCAGCCAACAGCTCCCC
GACCGGCAGCTCGGCACAAAATCACCACTCGATACAGGCAGCCCATCAGTCCGGGACGGCGTCAGCGGGA
GAGCCGTTGTAAGGCGGCAGACTTTGCTCATGTTACCGATGCTATTCGGAAGAACGGCAACTAAGCTGCC
GGGTTTGAAACACGGATGATCTCGCGGAGGGTAGCATGTTGATTGTAACGATGACAGAGCGTTGCTGCCT
GTGATCAATTCGGGCACGAACCCAGTGGACATAAGCCTGTTCGGTTCGTAAGCTGTAATGCAAGTAGCGT
ATGCGCTCACGCAACTGGTCCAGAACCTTGACCGAACGCAGCGGTGGTAACGGCGCAGTGGCGGTTTTCA
TGGCTTGTTATGACTGTTTTTTTGGGGTACAGTCTATGCCTCGGGCATCCAAGCAGCAAGCGCGTTACGC
CGTGGGTCGATGTTTGATGTTATGGAGCAGCAACGATGTTACGCAGCAGGGCAGTCGCCCTAAAACAAAG
TTAAACATCATGGGGGAAGCGGTGATCGCCGAAGTATCGACTCAACTATCAGAGGTAGTTGGCGTCATCG
AGCGCCATCTCGAACCGACGTTGCTGGCCGTACATTTGTACGGCTCCGCAGTGGATGGCGGCCTGAAGCC
ACACAGTGATATTGATTTGCTGGTTACGGTGACCGTAAGGCTTGATGAAACAACGCGGCGAGCTTTGATC
AACGACCTTTTGGAAACTTCGGCTTCCCCTGGAGAGAGCGAGATTCTCCGCGCTGTAGAAGTCACCATTG
TTGTGCACGACGACATCATTCCGTGGCGTTATCCAGCTAAGCGCGAACTGCAATTTGGAGAATGGCAGCG
CAATGACATTCTTGCAGGTATCTTCGAGCCAGCCACGATCGACATTGATCTGGCTATCTTGCTGACAAAA
GCAAGAGAACATAGCGTTGCCTTGGTAGGTCCAGCGGCGGAGGAACTCTTTGATCCGGTTCCTGAACAGG
ATCTATTTGAGGCGCTAAATGAAACCTTAACGCTATGGAACTCGCCGCCCGACTGGGCTGGCGATGAGCG
AAATGTAGTGCTTACGTTGTCCCGCATTTGGTACAGCGCAGTAACCGGCAAAATCGCGCCGAAGGATGTC
GCTGCCGACTGGGCAATGGAGCGCCTGCCGGCCCAGTATCAGCCCGTCATACTTGAAGCTAGACAGGCTT
ATCTTGGACAAGAAGAAGATCGCTTGGCCTCGCGCGCAGATCAGTTGGAAGAATTTGTCCACTACGTGAA
AGGCGAGATCACCAAGGTAGTCGGCAAATAATGTCTAGCTAGAAATTCGTTCAAGCCGACGCCGCTTCGC
GGCGCGGCTTAACTCAAGCGTTAGATGCACTAAGCACATAATTGCTCACAGCCAAACTATCAGGTCAAGT
CTGCTTTTATTATTTTTAAGCGTGCATAATAAGCCCTACACAAATTGGGAGATATATCATGCATGACCAA
AATCCCTTAACGTGAGTTTTCGTTCCACTGAGCGTCAGACCCCGTAGAAAAGATCAAAGGATCTTCTTGA
GATCCTTTTTTTCTGCGCGTAATCTGCTGCTTGCAAACAAAAAAACCACCGCTACCAGCGGTGGTTTGTT
TGCCGGATCAAGAGCTACCAACTCTTTTTCCGAAGGTAACTGGCTTCAGCAGAGCGCAGATACCAAATAC
TGTCCTTCTAGTGTAGCCGTAGTTAGGCCACCACTTCAAGAACTCTGTAGCACCGCCTACATACCTCGCT
CTGCTAATCCTGTTACCAGTGGCTGCTGCCAGTGGCGATAAGTCGTGTCTTACCGGGTTGGACTCAAGAC
GATAGTTACCGGATAAGGCGCAGCGGTCGGGCTGAACGGGGGGTTCGTGCACACAGCCCAGCTTGGAGCG
AACGACCTACACCGAACTGAGATACCTACAGCGTGAGCTATGAGAAAGCGCCACGCTTCCCGAAGGGAGA
AAGGCGGACAGGTATCCGGTAAGCGGCAGGGTCGGAACAGGAGAGCGCACGAGGGAGCTTCCAGGGGGAA
ACGCCTGGTATCTTTATAGTCCTGTCGGGTTTCGCCACCTCTGACTTGAGCGTCGATTTTTGTGATGCTC
GTCAGGGGGGCGGAGCCTATGGAAAAACGCCAGCAACGCGGCCTTTTTACGGTTCCTGGCCTTTTGCTGG
CCTTTTGCTCACATGTTCTTTCCTGCGTTATCCCCTGATTCTGTGGATAACCGTATTACCGCCTTTGAGT
GAGCTGATACCGCTCGCCGCAGCCGAACGACCGAGCGCAGCGAGTCAGTGAGCGAGGAAGCGGAAGAGCG
CCTGATGCGGTATTTTCTCCTTACGCATCTGTGCGGTATTTCACACCGCATATGGTGCACTCTCAGTACA
ATCTGCTCTGATGCCGCATAGTTAAGCCAGTATACACTCCGCTATCGCTACGTGACTGGGTCATGGCTGC
GCCCCGACACCCGCCAACACCCGCTGACGCGCCCTGACGGGCTTGTCTGCTCCCGGCATCCGCTTACAGA
CAAGCTGTGACCGTCTCCGGGAGCTGCATGTGTCAGAGGTTTTCACCGTCATCACCGAAACGCGCGAGGC
AGGGTGCCTTGATGTGGGCGCCGGCGGTCGAGTGGCGACGGCGCGGCTTGTCCGCGCCCTGGTAGATTGC
CTGGCCGTAGGCCAGCCATTTTTGAGCGGCCAGCGGCCGCGATAGGCCGACGCGAAGCGGCGGGGCGTAG
GGAGCGCAGCGACCGAAGGGTAGGCGCTTTTTGCAGCTCTTCGGCTGTGCGCTGGCCAGACAGTTATGCA
CAGGCCAGGCGGGTTTTAAGAGTTTTAATAAGTTTTAAAGAGTTTTAGGCGGAAAAATCGCCTTTTTTCT
CTTTTATATCAGTCACTTACATGTGTGACCGGTTCCCAATGTACGGCTTTGGGTTCCCAATGTACGGGTT
CCGGTTCCCAATGTACGGCTTTGGGTTCCCAATGTACGTGCTATCCACAGGAAAGAGACCTTTTCGACCT
TTTTCCCCTGCTAGGGCAATTTGCCCTAGCATCTGCTCCGTACATTAGGAACCGGCGGATGCTTCGCCCT
CGATCAGGTTGCGGTAGCGCATGACTAGGATCGGGCCAGCCTGCCCCGCCTCCTCCTTCAAATCGTACTC
CGGCAGGTCATTTGACCCGATCAGCTTGCGCACGGTGAAACAGAACTTCTTGAACTCTCCGGCGCTGCCA
CTGCGTTCGTAGATCGTCTTGAACAACCATCTGGCTTCTGCCTTGCCTGCGGCGCGGCGTGCCAGGCGGT
AGAGAAAACGGCCGATGCCGGGATCGATCAAAAAGTAATCGGGGTGAACCGTCAGCACGTCCGGGTTCTT
GCCTTCTGTGATCTCGCGGTACATCCAATCAGCTAGCTCGATCTCGATGTACTCCGGCCGCCCGGTTTCG
CTCTTTACGATCTTGTAGCGGCTAATCAAGGCTTCACCCTCGGATACCGTCACCAGGCGGCCGTTCTTGG
CCTTCTTCGTACGCTGCATGGCAACGTGCGTGGTGTTTAACCGAATGCAGGTTTCTACCAGGTCGTCTTT
CTGCTTTCCGCCATCGGCTCGCCGGCAGAACTTGAGTACGTCCGCAACGTGTGGACGGAACACGCGGCCG
GGCTTGTCTCCCTTCCCTTCCCGGTATCGGTTCATGGATTCGGTTAGATGGGAAACCGCCATCAGTACCA
GGTCGTAATCCCACACACTGGCCATGCCGGCCGGCCCTGCGGAAACCTCTACGTGCCCGTCTGGAAGCTC
GTAGCGGATCACCTCGCCAGCTCGTCGGTCACGCTTCGACAGACGGAAAACGGCCACGTCCATGATGCTG
CGACTATCGCGGGTGCCCACGTCATAGAGCATCGGAACGAAAAAATCTGGTTGCTCGTCGCCCTTGGGCG
GCTTCCTAATCGACGGCGCACCGGCTGCCGGCGGTTGCCGGGATTCTTTGCGGATTCGATCAGCGGCCGC
TTGCCACGATTCACCGGGGCGTGCTTCTGCCTCGATGCGTTGCCGCTGGGCGGCCTGCGCGGCCTTCAAC
TTCTCCACCAGGTCATCACCCAGCGCCGCGCCGATTTGTACCGGGCCGGATGGTTTGCGACCGCTCACGC
CGATTCCTCGGGCTTGGGGGTTCCAGTGCCATTGCAGGGCCGGCAGACAACCCAGCCGCTTACGCCTGGC
CAACCGCCCGTTCCTCCACACATGGGGCATTCCACGGCGTCGGTGCCTGGTTGTTCTTGATTTTCCATGC
CGCCTCCTTTAGCCGCTAAAATTCATCTACTCATTTATTCATTTGCTCATTTACTCTGGTAGCTGCGCGA
TGTATTCAGATAGCAGCTCGGTAATGGTCTTGCCTTGGCGTACCGCGTACATCTTCAGCTTGGTGTGATC
CTCCGCCGGCAACTGAAAGTTGACCCGCTTCATGGCTGGCGTGTCTGCCAGGCTGGCCAACGTTGCAGCC
TTGCTGCTGCGTGCGCTCGGACGGCCGGCACTTAGCGTGTTTGTGCTTTTGCTCATTTTCTCTTTACCTC
ATTAACTCAAATGAGTTTTGATTTAATTTCAGCGGCCAGCGCCTGGACCTCGCGGGCAGCGTCGCCCTCG
GGTTCTGATTCAAGAACGGTTGTGCCGGCGGCGGCAGTGCCTGGGTAGCTCACGCGCTGCGTGATACGGG
ACTCAAGAATGGGCAGCTCGTACCCGGCCAGCGCCTCGGCAACCTCACCGCCGATGCGCGTGCCTTTGAT
CGCCCGCGACACGACAAAGGCCGCTTGTAGCCTTCCATCCGTGACCTCAATGCGCTGCTTAACCAGCTCC
ACCAGGTCGGCGGTGGCCCATATGTCGTAAGGGCTTGGCTGCACCGGAATCAGCACGAAGTCGGCTGCCT
TGATCGCGGACACAGCCAAGTCCGCCGCCTGGGGCGCTCCGTCGATCACTACGAAGTCGCGCCGGCCGAT
GGCCTTCACGTCGCGGTCAATCGTCGGGCGGTCGATGCCGACAACGGTTAGCGGTTGATCTTCCCGCACG
GCCGCCCAATCGCGGGCACTGCCCTGGGGATCGGAATCGACTAACAGAACATCGGCCCCGGCGAGTTGCA
GGGCGCGGGCTAGATGGGTTGCGATGGTCGTCTTGCCTGACCCGCCTTTCTGGTTAAGTACAGCGATAAC
CTTCATGCGTTCCCCTTGCGTATTTGTTTATTTACTCATCGCATCATATACGCAGCGACCGCATGACGCA
AGCTGTTTTACTCAAATACACATCACCTTTTTAGACGGCGGCGCTCGGTTTCTTCAGCGGCCAAGCTGGC
CGGCCAGGCCGCCAGCTTGGCATCAGACAAACCGGCCAGGATTTCATGCAGCCGCACGGTTGAGACGTGC
GCGGGCGGCTCGAACACGTACCCGGCCGCGATCATCTCCGCCTCGATCTCTTCGGTAATGAAAAACGGTT
CGTCCTGGCCGTCCTGGTGCGGTTTCATGCTTGTTCCTCTTGGCGTTCATTCTCGGCGGCCGCCAGGGCG
TCGGCCTCGGTCAATGCGTCCTCACGGAAGGCACCGCGCCGCCTGGCCTCGGTGGGCGTCACTTCCTCGC
TGCGCTCAAGTGCGCGGTACAGGGTCGAGCGATGCACGCCAAGCAGTGCAGCCGCCTCTTTCACGGTGCG
GCCTTCCTGGTCGATCAGCTCGCGGGCGTGCGCGATCTGTGCCGGGGTGAGGGTAGGGCGGGGGCCAAAC
TTCACGCCTCGGGCCTTGGCGGCCTCGCGCCCGCTCCGGGTGCGGTCGATGATTAGGGAACGCTCGAACT
CGGCAATGCCGGCGAACACGGTCAACACCATGCGGCCGGCCGGCGTGGTGGTGTCGGCCCACGGCTCTGC
CAGGCTACGCAGGCCCGCGCCGGCCTCCTGGATGCGCTCGGCAATGTCCAGTAGGTCGCGGGTGCTGCGG
GCCAGGCGGTCTAGCCTGGTCACTGTCACAACGTCGCCAGGGCGTAGGTGGTCAAGCATCCTGGCCAGCT
CCGGGCGGTCGCGCCTGGTGCCGGTGATCTTCTCGGAAAACAGCTTGGTGCAGCCGGCCGCGTGCAGTTC
GGCCCGTTGGTTGGTCAAGTCCTGGTCGTCGGTGCTGACGCGGGCATAGCCCAGCAGGCCAGCGGCGGCG
CTCTTGTTCATGGCGTAATGTCTCCGGTTCTAGTCGCAAGTATTCTACTTTATGCGACTAAAACACGCGA
CAAGAAAACGCCAGGAAAAGGGCAGGGCGGCAGCCTGTCGCGTAACTTAGGACTTGTGCGACATGTCGTT
TTCAGAAGACGGCTGCACTGAACGTCAGAAGCCGACTGCACTATAGCAGCGGAGGGGTTGGATCAAAGTA
CTTTGATCCCGAGGGGAACCCTGTGGTTGGCATGCACATACAAATGGACGAACGGATAAACCTTTTCACG
CCCTTTTAAATATCCGATTATTCTAATAAACGCTCTTTTCTCTTAGGTTTACCCGCCAATATATCCTGTC
AAACACTGATAGTTTAAACTGAAGGCGGGAAACGACAATCTGATCCAAGCTCAAGCTGCTCTAGCATTCG
CCATTCAGGCTGCGCAACTGTTGGGAAGGGCGATCGGTGCGGGCCTCTTCGCTATTACGCCAGCTGGCGA
AAGGGGGATGTGCTGCAAGGCGATTAAGTTGGGTAACGCCAGGGTTTTCCCAGTCACGACGTTGTAAAAC
GACGGCCAGTGCCAAGCTTGCATGCCTGCAGGTCCCCAGATTAGCCTTTTCAATTTCAGAAAGAATGCTA
ACCCACAGATGGTTAGAGAGGCTTACGCAGCAGGTCTCATCAAGACGATCTACCCGAGCAATAATCTCCA
GGAAATCAAATACCTTCCCAAGAAGGTTAAAGATGCAGTCAAAAGATTCAGGACTAACTGCATCAAGAAC
ACAGAGAAAGATATATTTCTCAAGATCAGAAGTACTATTCCAGTATGGACGATTCAAGGCTTGCTTCACA
AACCAAGGCAAGTAATAGAGATTGGAGTCTCTAAAAAGGTAGTTCCCACTGAATCAAAGGCCATGGAGTC
AAAGATTCAAATAGAGGACCTAACAGAACTCGCCGTAAAGACTGGCGAACAGTTCATACAGAGTCTCTTA
CGACTCAATGACAAGAAGAAAATCTTCGTCAACATGGTGGAGCACGACACACTTGTCTACTCCAAAAATA
TCAAAGATACAGTCTCAGAAGACCAAAGGGCAATTGAGACTTTTCAACAAAGGGTAATATCCGGAAACCT
CCTCGGATTCCATTGCCCAGCTATCTGTCACTTTATTGTGAAGATAGTGGAAAAGGAAGGTGGCTCCTAC
AAATGCCATCATTGCGATAAAGGAAAGGCCATCGTTGAAGATGCCTCTGCCGACAGTGGTCCCAAAGATG
GACCCCCACCCACGAGGAGCATCGTGGAAAAAGAAGACGTTCCAACCACGTCTTCAAAGCAAGTGGATTG
ATGTGATATCTCCACTGACGTAAGGGATGACGCACAATCCCACTATCCTTCGCAAGACCCTTCCTCTATA
TAAGGAAGTTCATTTCATTTGGAGAGAACACGGGGGACTCTAGAGTTATCAACAAGTTTGTACAAAAAAG
CAGGCTTCATGTCTGAACATGTGGCGGAAGGAGCAGTGGCGGCCGCTGTAAACAACGTGGTGGAAAACCT
GTCGAAGCTCCCCGCGGCGACATCATCACATGCCGTGGGCAAATCTTCACATGGCCGGCTATTTAACAGG
GAAAAGACAGTTCATCAGCTACTTGGCGGTGGCAAAGCTGCGGACGTCCTTTTGTGGAAGCACAAGCCTT
TGTCCGGTGGTGTTCTAGCGGGAGCGACAATCGGTTGGATTCTATTCGAGTGGTCTGGTTACACTCTACT
GTCCCTCGTCTCGAACGTGCTTCTCTTCCTCATTGTCATCTTCTTCTTGTGGTCGAATGCTGCTGGTCTT
CTGAACAGAGCTCCACCTCCACTACCTGAACTTGCGCTATCTGAAGACACCGTGGTTCACACTGCAAAAA
CTCTCCGCGTTGAAATCAACAAAATCCTTGCAATAGCACACGATGTTGCTCTCGGAAGGGATTGGAAGCT
CTTTCTGAAGGTGGTTGCCGGCCTCTGGGTGCTCTCTGTTATTGGTGGATGGTTCAACTTCTTGACACTT
GTGTACATCGGTGTTGTCGCCTCCCATACGGTCCCAGCTCTGTATGAGAAGTACGAAGATGAAGTTGACA
AGTACGGCAAGGTTGCAGTTGATCAGGCTAATGTCCAGTACAAAAAGATCGATGCTCTCCTGCTGAGTAA
AATCCCTAGGGCTGCGCCCAAGGACAAGAAGGCGCAGGACCCAGCTTTCTTGTACAAAGTGGTTGATAAC
AGCATGGTGAGCAAGGGCGAGGAGCTGTTCACCGGGGTGGTGCCCATCCTGGTCGAGCTGGACGGCGACG
TAAACGGCCACAAGTTCAGCGTGTCCGGCGAGGGCGAGGGCGATGCCACCTACGGCAAGCTGACCCTGAA
GTTCATCTGCACCACCGGCAAGCTGCCCGTGCCCTGGCCCACCCTCGTGACCACCTTCGGCTACGGCCTG
ATGTGCTTCGCCCGCTACCCCGACCACATGAAGCAGCACGACTTCTTCAAGTCCGCCATGCCCGAAGGCT
ACGTCCAGGAGCGCACCATCTTCTTCAAGGACGACGGCAACTACAAGACCCGCGCCGAGGTGAAGTTCGA
GGGCGACACCCTGGTGAACCGCATCGAGCTGAAGGGCATCGACTTCAAGGAGGACGGCAACATCCTGGGG
CACAAGCTGGAGTACAACTACAACAGCCACAACGTCTATATCATGGCCGACAAGCAGAAGAACGGCATCA
AGGTGAACTTCAAGATCCGCCACAACATCGAGGACGGCAGCGTGCAGCTCGCCGACCACTACCAGCAGAA
CACCCCCATCGGCGACGGCCCCGTGCTGCTGCCCGACAACCACTACCTGAGCTACCAGTCCGCCCTGAGC
AAAGACCCCAACGAGAAGCGCGATCACATGGTCCTGCTGGAGTTCGTGACCGCCGCCGGGATCACTCTCG
GCATGGACGAGCTGTACAAGTGAGCTTAGAGCTCGAATTTCCCCGATCGTTCAAACATTTGGCAATAAAG
TTTCTTAAGATTGAATCCTGTTGCCGGTCTTGCGATGATTATCATATAATTTCTGTTGAATTACGTTAAG
CATGTAATAATTAACATGTAATGCATGACGTTATTTATGAGATGGGTTTTTATGATTAGAGTCCCGCAAT
TATACATTTAATACGCGATAGAAAACAAAATATAGCGCGCAAACTAGGATAAATTATCGCGCGCGGTGTC
ATCTATGTTACTAGATCGGGAATTGGTTCCGGAACCAATTCGTAATCATGTCATAGCTGTTTCCTGTGTG
AAATTGTTATCCGCTCACAATTCCACACAACATACGAGCCGGAAGCATAAAGTGTAAAGCCTGGGGTGCC
TAATGAGTGAGCTAACTCACATTAGGCTGAATTAGGCGCGCCTATTTCTGAATTCAACACATTGCGGACG
TTTTTAATGTACTGAATTAACGCCGAATTAATTCGGGGGATCTGGATTTTAGTACTGGATTTTGGTTTTA
GGAATTAGAAATTTTATTGATAGAAGTATTTTACAAATACAAATACATACTAAGGGTTTCTTATATGCTC
AACACATGAGCGAAACCCTATAGGAACCCTAATTCCCTTATCTGGGAACTACTCACACATTATTATGGAG
AAACTCGAGTTAGTATATAGTCCTTCCATCACCCTCTGTGATAATCTCCTTAAAACTTGCTCCCCCAGGA
ATCATAGGCAGAACGTGCTCCTGGTGGGGAACTATCACATCCAGTAAATAAGGACCGGGAGAATCTAGCA
TAGTTTGAATTGCTGCTCTTAGTTCATCCTTCTTCACCACACGCGCATTTGGCACCTTGAAACCGTCTGC
AACTGTACAGAAGTCGGGGTAGATCTGCTCCTCGTGATCTGGATCACCTAAGTAAGTATGTGCTCTGTTG
GCCTTGTAGAATCTATCCTCCAATTGTACGACCATTCCTAGATGTTGGTTGTTTAAGATCATGATCTTCA
CGGGTAACTTCTCCACAAAAATTGTAGCCAACTCCTGTACGTTCATCACAAAGCTACCATCGCCATCGAT
GTCGATCACAGGAATATCTGGTTGAGTTGCGGCAGCCCCCAAAGCAGAAGGAAGTCCGAATCCCATGGCT
CCAAGACCTCCAGATGTCAACCAACGCCGCGGTTCGTTGTACTTGAACCACTGGGCTGCCCACATTTGAT
GTTGGCCAACACCAGTAGATATGATGGCATTTCCACCAGTGAGTTCGTACAGCGTCTGTATGGCAGATTG
AGGAGCAATGGCATCCTCGAATACGGGAAACTTCATTGGCCATTTCTGCTTTTGTTCTTCTAGTTCTGCC
ACCCAGTTGGAGAAGTCGAAAGTCCTCTTTTGACTCTTCAAGAGGGCATTGATTTCACTTAGCGCAGGTT
TCACATCAGCACACATGGACACATGGGGCTGTTTGTTCTTTCCAATTTCAGCAGGGTCAATATCGATATG
AACGATGCTGGACCTGCTAGCAAAAGTCTCCAGTTTACCAGTCACTCGATCGTCGAAACGCACTCCAAAT
GCCAACAACAGATCTGCTTGGTCCACGGCGTAGTTGGCGTAAACAGTTCCATGCATTCCAAGCATTTTCA
AACTTAATGGATCAGACTCGGGATACGCTCCCAAACCCATTAAAGTCGATGTGATAGGAATTCCGGTAAG
CTCGACAAATTCCCTCAACTCTTCGCTGGCGTGATTGCAACCTCCTCCAGAATACACTACAGGCTTCTTA
GAACTAGAAATGAGTCTTATAATCTGCTCGATTAACGTTGGTTCCGGTGGCCGAGGCAGTCGTTGTAAGT
AGCCCTTCAGTTGCATTGGCTGAGACCAATCTGGAATAGCCATTTGCTGTTGCACGTCCTTGGGAATATC
TACCAAGACTGGGCCCGGCCTACCTGAAGCTGCCAAAAAGAAAGCCTCCCTGATTACGCGAGGGATGTCA
TCAATGTTCATAACAAGGTAATTGTGCTTGGTGATCGATCTCGTAACCTCCACAATTGGAGTTTCTTGAA
AAGCATCGGTACCAATCATCCTACTGGATACTTGACCTGTAATGGCCACTAGTGGCACACTGTCCAAGAG
GGCATCAGCGAGCCCGGTAACAAGATTGGTCGCTCCAGGACCGGATGTGGCTATACAAACCCCTACTCGT
CCAGACGATTTAGCATAACCTTCAGCAGCGAAAATCTCCCCCTGCTCGTGGCGACAGAGAATGTTGCGGA
TGCTGCTGGAACGTGTAAGAGCCTGGTGAATCTCCATAGACGCTCCGCCGGGATAAGCGAACACCGTTCT
AATCCCTTCTCGCTCAAGAGCCTCCACCAAAATGTCGGCTCCTTTGCGGGGCTCGTCATCCTTGTAGCGA
GACTGAAAGTCGGACGGGGTTGGTGCAACGAGTGACTTCCCGCTGCTAAGCCGTGGTCCACTCACATCGA
CTGCAGACTGGATCTTCTCGCTAACAGCTTGGGCTTTCACTTCCAGTGAACGCTCAGTCTTCCGAGAGGT
GTTGTATGCATGTCCCCTCAGAGCGGCTCCCGAGAAGAAACCACTCCTCACCTTTAGCTCTTTAGCTCCC
TTGCAACAAGACCTTGCCGATGGCTGCACCTTCTCCAGGCTCGCTATGCTCAAAGGCACAGCTGCGCATC
CACTAATTGACGCCATGCTCGAGAGAGATAGATTTGTAGAGAGAGACTGGTGATTTCAGCGTGTCCTCTC
CAAATGAAATGAACTTCCTTATATAGAGGAAGGGTCTTGCGAAGGATAGTGGGATTGTGCGTCATCCCTT
ACGTCAGTGGAGATATCACATCAATCCACTTGCTTTGAAGACGTGGTTGGAACGTCTTCTTTTTCCACGA
TGCTCCTCGTGGGTGGG
